Addgene plasmid #83291: csd1_54-312/pET21a(+)
Purpose: csd1, construct: 54-312, pET21a(+) C-tag
Depositing lab: SeWon Suh. Depositing organization: Seoul National University. Publication: Structural Basis of the Heterodimer Formation between Cell Shape-Determining Proteins Csd1 and Csd2 from Helicobacter pylori. An DR, Im HN, Jang JY, Kim HS, Kim J, Yoon HJ, Hesek D, Lee M, Mobashery S, Kim SJ, Suh SW. PLoS One. 2016 Oct 6;11(10):e0164243. doi: 10.1371/journal.pone.0164243. eCollection 2016. PubMed 27711177.
Backbone
  Vector backbone: pET21a(+)
  Backbone manufacturer: Novagen
  Backbone size w/o insert (bp): 5443
  Vector type: Bacterial Expression
Growth in bacteria
  Bacterial resistance: Ampicillin, 100 μg/mL
  Growth temperature: 37°C
  Growth strain: DH5alpha
  Copy number: High Copy
Gene/Insert
  Gene/Insert name: hp1543 (alt name: ToxR-activated gene (TagE))
  Species: H. pylori 26695 strain
  Insert size (bp): 777
  Mutation: deleted amino acid 1-53
  GenBank ID: AAD08582.1
  Tag / fusion protein: His tag (C terminal on backbone)
  Cloning method: Restriction Enzyme; 5′ cloning site Nde1 (unknown if destroyed); 3′ cloning site XhoI (unknown if destroyed)
  Sequencing primers: 5′ T7 promoter; 3′ T7 terminator
Terms and licenses: Academic/Nonprofit Terms; Industry Terms: Not Available to Industry
How to cite: csd1_54-312/pET21a(+) was a gift from SeWon Suh (Addgene plasmid # 83291 ; http://n2t.net/addgene:83291 ; RRID:Addgene_83291)
