[The description below was written by a language model from this plasmid's Addgene catalogue record and the feature table of its GenBank file.]
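Description:
csd1_54-312/pET21a(+) is a bacterial expression plasmid built on the Novagen pET21a(+) backbone for producing a truncated form of the Helicobacter pylori cell shape-determining protein Csd1 in E. coli. The insert is a 777 bp fragment of gene hp1543 (also annotated as a ToxR-activated gene, TagE) from H. pylori strain 26695. It encodes residues 54–312, with the first 53 amino acids deleted. It was cloned between the NdeI and XhoI sites so that the coding region reads into the backbone-encoded C-terminal 6xHis tag, which allows affinity purification. The feature table does not annotate the insert itself, but the gap between the ribosome binding site and the 6xHis sequence corresponds to its position in the 6147 bp circular construct.

Expression is driven by a T7 promoter followed by a lac operator and the efficient phage T7 gene 10 ribosome binding site, and it ends at the T7 terminator. The plasmid carries lacI under its own promoter, so the lac repressor keeps transcription off until IPTG or lactose is added. Transcription requires a host that supplies T7 RNA polymerase. Propagation relies on a ColE1/pBR322-type origin, accompanied by the bom region and the rop gene. The catalogue lists the plasmid as high copy, although rop is annotated as maintaining plasmids at low copy number. An f1 origin permits single-stranded DNA production, and the bla gene provides ampicillin selection. The associated publication concerns the structural basis of Csd1–Csd2 heterodimer formation, which suggests the plasmid was used to produce recombinant protein for structural and biochemical studies.
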