LOCUS       Exported 6147 bp ds-DNA circular SYN 13-MAY-2021
DEFINITION  csd1, construct: 54-312, pET21a(+) C-tag.
ACCESSION   .
VERSION     .
KEYWORDS    csd1_54-312/pET21a(+)
SOURCE      synthetic DNA construct
  ORGANISM  synthetic DNA construct
REFERENCE   1 (bases 1 to 6147)
  TITLE     Structural basis of the heterodimer formation between cell
            shape-determining proteins Csd1 and Csd2 from Helicobacter pylori
  JOURNAL   Unpublished
REFERENCE   2 (bases 1 to 6147)
  AUTHORS   .
  TITLE     Direct Submission
  JOURNAL   Exported May 13, 2021 from SnapGene Server 1.1.58
            http://www.snapgene.com
FEATURES             Location/Qualifiers
     source          1..6147
                     /organism="synthetic DNA construct"
                     /mol_type="other DNA"
     rep_origin      83..671
                     /direction=RIGHT
                     /label=ori
                     /note="high-copy-number ColE1/pMB1/pBR322/pUC origin of
                     replication"
     primer_bind     572..591
                     /label=pBR322ori-F
                     /note="pBR322 origin, forward primer"
     primer_bind     825..842
                     /label=L4440
                     /note="L4440 vector, forward primer"
     misc_feature    857..999
                     /label=bom
                     /note="basis of mobility region from pBR322"
     primer_bind     complement(925..944)
                     /label=pRS-marker
                     /note="pRS vectors, use to sequence yeast selectable
                     marker"
     primer_bind     1085..1107
                     /label=pGEX 3'
                     /note="pGEX vectors, reverse primer"
     CDS             complement(1101..1292)
                     /codon_start=1
                     /gene="rop"
                     /product="Rop protein, which maintains plasmids at low copy
                     number"
                     /label=rop
                     /translation="MTKQEKTALNMARFIRSQTLTLLEKLNELDADEQADICESLHDHA
                     DELYRSCLARFGDDGENL"
     CDS             complement(2101..3183)
                     /codon_start=1
                     /gene="lacI"
                     /product="lac repressor"
                     /label=lacI
                     /note="The lac repressor binds to the lac operator to
                     inhibit transcription in E. coli. This inhibition can be
                     relieved by adding lactose or
                     isopropyl-beta-D-thiogalactopyranoside (IPTG)."
                     /translation="MKPVTLYDVAEYAGVSYQTVSRVVNQASHVSAKTREKVEAAMAEL
                     NYIPNRVAQQLAGKQSLLIGVATSSLALHAPSQIVAAIKSRADQLGASVVVSMVERSGV
                     EACKAAVHNLLAQRVSGLIINYPLDDQDAIAVEAACTNVPALFLDVSDQTPINSIIFSH
                     EDGTRLGVEHLVALGHQQIALLAGPLSSVSARLRLAGWHKYLTRNQIQPIAEREGDWSA
                     MSGFQQTMQMLNEGIVPTAMLVANDQMALGAMRAITESGLRVGADISVVGYDDTEDSSC
                     YIPPLTTIKQDFRLLGQTSVDRLLQLSQGQAVKGNQLLPVSLVKRKTTLAPNTQTASPR
                     ALADSLMQLARQVSRLESGQ"
     primer_bind     3145..3164
                     /label=LacI-R
                     /note="LacI, reverse primer"
     promoter        complement(3184..3261)
                     /gene="lacI"
                     /label=lacI promoter
     primer_bind     3467..3486
                     /label=pBRrevBam
                     /note="pBR322 vectors, tet region, downstream of BamHI,
                     reverse primer"
     primer_bind     3570..3589
                     /label=T7
                     /note="T7 promoter, forward primer"
     promoter        3570..3588
                     /label=T7 promoter
                     /note="promoter for bacteriophage T7 RNA polymerase"
     protein_bind    3589..3613
                     /label=lac operator
                     /bound_moiety="lac repressor encoded by lacI"
                     /note="The lac repressor binds to the lac operator to
                     inhibit transcription in E. coli. This inhibition can be
                     relieved by adding lactose or
                     isopropyl-beta-D-thiogalactopyranoside (IPTG)."
     RBS             3628..3650
                     /note="efficient ribosome binding site from bacteriophage
                     T7 gene 10 (Olins and Rangwala, 1989)"
     CDS             4444..4461
                     /codon_start=1
                     /product="6xHis affinity tag"
                     /label=6xHis
                     /translation="HHHHHH"
     primer_bind     complement(4514..4532)
                     /label=T7 Term
                     /note="T7 terminator, reverse primer"
     terminator      4528..4575
                     /label=T7 terminator
                     /note="transcription terminator for bacteriophage T7 RNA
                     polymerase"
     rep_origin      4612..5067
                     /direction=RIGHT
                     /label=f1 ori
                     /note="f1 bacteriophage origin of replication; arrow
                     indicates direction of (+) strand synthesis"
     primer_bind     complement(4699..4718)
                     /label=F1ori-R
                     /note="F1 origin, reverse primer"
     primer_bind     4909..4930
                     /label=F1ori-F
                     /note="F1 origin, forward primer"
     promoter        5094..5198
                     /gene="bla"
                     /label=AmpR promoter
     CDS             5199..6059
                     /codon_start=1
                     /gene="bla"
                     /product="beta-lactamase"
                     /label=AmpR
                     /note="confers resistance to ampicillin, carbenicillin, and
                     related antibiotics"
                     /translation="MSIQHFRVALIPFFAAFCLPVFAHPETLVKVKDAEDQLGARVGYI
                     ELDLNSGKILESFRPEERFPMMSTFKVLLCGAVLSRIDAGQEQLGRRIHYSQNDLVEYS
                     PVTEKHLTDGMTVRELCSAAITMSDNTAANLLLTTIGGPKELTAFLHNMGDHVTRLDRW
                     EPELNEAIPNDERDTTMPAAMATTLRKLLTGELLTLASRQQLIDWMEADKVAGPLLRSA
                     LPAGWFIADKSGAGERGSRGIIAALGPDGKPSRIVVIYTTGSQATMDERNRQIAEIGAS
                     LIKHW"
     primer_bind     complement(5417..5436)
                     /label=Amp-R
                     /note="Ampicillin resistance gene, reverse primer"
ORIGIN
        1 ataatctcat gaccaaaatc ccttaacgtg agttttcgtt ccactgagcg tcagaccccg
       61 tagaaaagat caaaggatct tcttgagatc ctttttttct gcgcgtaatc tgctgcttgc
      121 aaacaaaaaa accaccgcta ccagcggtgg tttgtttgcc ggatcaagag ctaccaactc
      181 tttttccgaa ggtaactggc ttcagcagag cgcagatacc aaatactgtc cttctagtgt
      241 agccgtagtt aggccaccac ttcaagaact ctgtagcacc gcctacatac ctcgctctgc
      301 taatcctgtt accagtggct gctgccagtg gcgataagtc gtgtcttacc gggttggact
      361 caagacgata gttaccggat aaggcgcagc ggtcgggctg aacggggggt tcgtgcacac
      421 agcccagctt ggagcgaacg acctacaccg aactgagata cctacagcgt gagctatgag
      481 aaagcgccac gcttcccgaa gggagaaagg cggacaggta tccggtaagc ggcagggtcg
      541 gaacaggaga gcgcacgagg gagcttccag ggggaaacgc ctggtatctt tatagtcctg
      601 tcgggtttcg ccacctctga cttgagcgtc gatttttgtg atgctcgtca ggggggcgga
      661 gcctatggaa aaacgccagc aacgcggcct ttttacggtt cctggccttt tgctggcctt
      721 ttgctcacat gttctttcct gcgttatccc ctgattctgt ggataaccgt attaccgcct
      781 ttgagtgagc tgataccgct cgccgcagcc gaacgaccga gcgcagcgag tcagtgagcg
      841 aggaagcgga agagcgcctg atgcggtatt ttctccttac gcatctgtgc ggtatttcac
      901 accgcatata tggtgcactc tcagtacaat ctgctctgat gccgcatagt taagccagta
      961 tacactccgc tatcgctacg tgactgggtc atggctgcgc cccgacaccc gccaacaccc
     1021 gctgacgcgc cctgacgggc ttgtctgctc ccggcatccg cttacagaca agctgtgacc
     1081 gtctccggga gctgcatgtg tcagaggttt tcaccgtcat caccgaaacg cgcgaggcag
     1141 ctgcggtaaa gctcatcagc gtggtcgtga agcgattcac agatgtctgc ctgttcatcc
     1201 gcgtccagct cgttgagttt ctccagaagc gttaatgtct ggcttctgat aaagcgggcc
     1261 atgttaaggg cggttttttc ctgtttggtc actgatgcct ccgtgtaagg gggatttctg
     1321 ttcatggggg taatgatacc gatgaaacga gagaggatgc tcacgatacg ggttactgat
     1381 gatgaacatg cccggttact ggaacgttgt gagggtaaac aactggcggt atggatgcgg
     1441 cgggaccaga gaaaaatcac tcagggtcaa tgccagcgct tcgttaatac agatgtaggt
     1501 gttccacagg gtagccagca gcatcctgcg atgcagatcc ggaacataat ggtgcagggc
     1561 gctgacttcc gcgtttccag actttacgaa acacggaaac cgaagaccat tcatgttgtt
     1621 gctcaggtcg cagacgtttt gcagcagcag tcgcttcacg ttcgctcgcg tatcggtgat
     1681 tcattctgct aaccagtaag gcaaccccgc cagcctagcc gggtcctcaa cgacaggagc
     1741 acgatcatgc gcacccgtgg ggccgccatg ccggcgataa tggcctgctt ctcgccgaaa
     1801 cgtttggtgg cgggaccagt gacgaaggct tgagcgaggg cgtgcaagat tccgaatacc
     1861 gcaagcgaca ggccgatcat cgtcgcgctc cagcgaaagc ggtcctcgcc gaaaatgacc
     1921 cagagcgctg ccggcacctg tcctacgagt tgcatgataa agaagacagt cataagtgcg
     1981 gcgacgatag tcatgccccg cgcccaccgg aaggagctga ctgggttgaa ggctctcaag
     2041 ggcatcggtc gagatcccgg tgcctaatga gtgagctaac ttacattaat tgcgttgcgc
     2101 tcactgcccg ctttccagtc gggaaacctg tcgtgccagc tgcattaatg aatcggccaa
     2161 cgcgcgggga gaggcggttt gcgtattggg cgccagggtg gtttttcttt tcaccagtga
     2221 gacgggcaac agctgattgc ccttcaccgc ctggccctga gagagttgca gcaagcggtc
     2281 cacgctggtt tgccccagca ggcgaaaatc ctgtttgatg gtggttaacg gcgggatata
     2341 acatgagctg tcttcggtat cgtcgtatcc cactaccgag atatccgcac caacgcgcag
     2401 cccggactcg gtaatggcgc gcattgcgcc cagcgccatc tgatcgttgg caaccagcat
     2461 cgcagtggga acgatgccct cattcagcat ttgcatggtt tgttgaaaac cggacatggc
     2521 actccagtcg ccttcccgtt ccgctatcgg ctgaatttga ttgcgagtga gatatttatg
     2581 ccagccagcc agacgcagac gcgccgagac agaacttaat gggcccgcta acagcgcgat
     2641 ttgctggtga cccaatgcga ccagatgctc cacgcccagt cgcgtaccgt cttcatggga
     2701 gaaaataata ctgttgatgg gtgtctggtc agagacatca agaaataacg ccggaacatt
     2761 agtgcaggca gcttccacag caatggcatc ctggtcatcc agcggatagt taatgatcag
     2821 cccactgacg cgttgcgcga gaagattgtg caccgccgct ttacaggctt cgacgccgct
     2881 tcgttctacc atcgacacca ccacgctggc acccagttga tcggcgcgag atttaatcgc
     2941 cgcgacaatt tgcgacggcg cgtgcagggc cagactggag gtggcaacgc caatcagcaa
     3001 cgactgtttg cccgccagtt gttgtgccac gcggttggga atgtaattca gctccgccat
     3061 cgccgcttcc actttttccc gcgttttcgc agaaacgtgg ctggcctggt tcaccacgcg
     3121 ggaaacggtc tgataagaga caccggcata ctctgcgaca tcgtataacg ttactggttt
     3181 cacattcacc accctgaatt gactctcttc cgggcgctat catgccatac cgcgaaaggt
     3241 tttgcgccat tcgatggtgt ccgggatctc gacgctctcc cttatgcgac tcctgcatta
     3301 ggaagcagcc cagtagtagg ttgaggccgt tgagcaccgc cgccgcaagg aatggtgcat
     3361 gcaaggagat ggcgcccaac agtcccccgg ccacggggcc tgccaccata cccacgccga
     3421 aacaagcgct catgagcccg aagtggcgag cccgatcttc cccatcggtg atgtcggcga
     3481 tataggcgcc agcaaccgca cctgtggcgc cggtgatgcc ggccacgatg cgtccggcgt
     3541 agaggatcga gatctcgatc ccgcgaaatt aatacgactc actatagggg aattgtgagc
     3601 ggataacaat tcccctctag aaataatttt gtttaacttt aagaaggaga tatacatatg
     3661 gagattaaaa acattgacaa gcagcatgct ctaatcacta aagaatttga gaaaaaaaaa
     3721 gagacgaatg aaaagctttc cttgcaaatg gatgaatttt tagacgattt gcagctttca
     3781 ggggaacgca tcaacgattt agaagaagtg gtgggagtga ataggcctga agaagaaaaa
     3841 gaagagggca atttttccag tcgtttggat gtcgctggga ttaccgggct tcaaaaaagc
     3901 tttatcatgc gccttatccc taatgactac ccgctagaat cctatcggcg cgtttcagcc
     3961 gcctttaata aaagaatcca ccctattttg catgtgctgc acaaccatac cgggcttgat
     4021 ttaagcaccg ctattaacac ccctgtgtat gcgagcgcga gcggggtagt agggttagcg
     4081 agcaaggggt ggaatggggg gtatgggaat ttgattaaag ttttccaccc ttttggtttt
     4141 aaaacctact acgcccattt gaataaaatc gtcgtaaaaa cgggcgaatt tgtcaaaaaa
     4201 gggcagttga ttgggtatag tggtaataca gggatgagca cagggccgca tttgcattat
     4261 gaagtgcgtt ttttagatca acccataaac cccatgagtt tcaccaaatg gaacatgaaa
     4321 gattttgaag aagttttcaa taaagaaagg agcatcagat ggcaatcttt gataacaata
     4381 ataaatcggc taatgcaaaa acaggaccag cgactatcat cgctcaaggc acaaaaactc
     4441 gagcaccacc accaccacca ctgagatccg gctgctaaca aagcccgaaa ggaagctgag
     4501 ttggctgctg ccaccgctga gcaataacta gcataacccc ttggggcctc taaacgggtc
     4561 ttgaggggtt ttttgctgaa aggaggaact atatccggat tggcgaatgg gnnnnnnnnn
     4621 nnnnnnnnnn nnnnnnnnnn nnnnnnnnnn nnnnnnnnnn nnnnnnnnnn nnnnnnnnnn
     4681 nnnnnnnnnn nnnnnnnnnn nnnnnnnnnn nnnnnnnnnn nnnnnnnnnn nnnnncnnnn
     4741 nnnnnnnnnn nnnnnnnnnn nnnnnnnnnn nnnnnnnnnn nnnnnnnnnn nnnnnnnnnn
     4801 nnnnnnnnnn nnnnnnnnnn nnnnnnnann nnnnnnnnnn nnnnnnnnnn nnnnnnnnnn
     4861 nnnnnnnnnn nnnnnnncct ttgacgttgg agtccacgtt ctttaatagt ggactcttgt
     4921 tccaaactgg aacaacactc aaccctatct cggtctattc ttttgattta taagggattt
     4981 tgccgatttc ggcctattgg ttaaaaaatg agctgattta acaaaaattt aacgcgaatt
     5041 ttaacaaaat attaacgttt acaatttcag gtggcacttt tcggggaaat gtgcgcggaa
     5101 cccctatttg tttatttttc taaatacatt caaatatgta tccgctcatg agacaataac
     5161 cctgataaat gcttcaataa tattgaaaaa ggaagagtat gagtattcaa catttccgtg
     5221 tcgcccttat tccctttttt gcggcatttt gccttcctgt ttttgctcac ccagaaacgc
     5281 tggtgaaagt aaaagatgct gaagatcagt tgggtgcacg agtgggttac atcgaactgg
     5341 atctcaacag cggtaagatc cttgagagtt ttcgccccga agaacgtttt ccaatgatga
     5401 gcacttttaa agttctgcta tgtggcgcgg tattatcccg tattgacgcc gggcaagagc
     5461 aactcggtcg ccgcatacac tattctcaga atgacttggt tgagtactca ccagtcacag
     5521 aaaagcatct tacggatggc atgacagtaa gagaattatg cagtgctgcc ataaccatga
     5581 gtgataacac tgcggccaac ttacttctga caacgatcgg aggaccgaag gagctaaccg
     5641 cttttttgca caacatgggg gatcatgtaa ctcgccttga tcgttgggaa ccggagctga
     5701 atgaagccat accaaacgac gagcgtgaca ccacgatgcc tgcagcaatg gcaacaacgt
     5761 tgcgcaaact attaactggc gaactactta ctctagcttc ccggcaacaa ttaatagact
     5821 ggatggaggc ggataaagtt gcaggaccac ttctgcgctc ggcccttccg gctggctggt
     5881 ttattgctga taaatctgga gccggtgagc gtgggtctcg cggtatcatt gcagcactgg
     5941 ggccagatgg taagccctcc cgtatcgtag ttatctacac gacggggagt caggcaacta
     6001 tggatgaacg aaatagacag atcgctgaga taggtgcctc actgattaag cattggtaac
     6061 tgtcagacca agtttactca tatatacttt agattgattt aaaacttcat ttttaattta
     6121 aaaggatcta ggtgaagatc ctttttg
//
