>Addgene plasmid #83291 | csd1_54-312/pET21a(+) | addgene partial sequence | sequence record 164832 | T7 5'-TAATACGACTCACTATAGGG-3'
TTCCCCTCTAGAAATAATTTTGTTTAACTTTAAGAAGGAGATATACATATGGAGATTAAAAACATTGACA
AGCAGCATGCTCTAATCACTAAAGAATTTGAGAAAAAAAAAGAGACGAATGAAAAGCTTTCCTTGCAAAT
GGATGAATTTTTAGACGATTTGCAGCTTTCAGGGGAACGCATCAACGATTTAGAAGAAGTGGTGGGAGTG
AATAGGCCTGAAGAAGAAAAAGAAGAGGGCAATTTTTCCAGTCGTTTGGATGTCGCTGGGATTACCGGGC
TTCAAAAAAGCTTTATCATGCGCCTTATCCCTAATGACTACCCGCTAGAATCCTATCGGCGCGTTTCAGC
CGCCTTTAATAAAAGAATCCACCCTATTTTGCATGTGCTGCACAACCATACCGGGCTTGATTTAAGCACC
GCTATTAACACCCCTGTGTATGCGAGCGCGAGCGGGGTAGTAGGGTTAGCGAGCAAGGGGTGGAATGGGG
GGTATGGGAATTTGATTAAAGTTTTCCACCCTTTTGGTTTTAAAACCTACTACGCCCATTTGAATAAAAT
CGTCGTAAAAACGGGCGAATTTGTCAAAAAAGGGCAGTTGATTGGGTATAGTGGTAATACAGGGATGAGC
ACAGGGCCGCATTTGCATTATGAAGTGCGTTTTTTAGATCAACCCATAAACCCCATGAGTTTCACCAAAT
GGAACATGAAAGATTTTGAAGAAGTTTTCAATAAAGAAAGGAGCATCAGATGGCAATCTTTGATAACAAT
AATAAATCGGCTAATGCAAAAACAGGACCAGCGACTATCATCGCTCAAGGCACAAAAACTCGAGCACCAC
CACCACCACCACTGAGATCCGGCTGCTAACAAAGCCCGAAAGGAAGCTGAGTTGGCTGCTGCCACCGCTG
AGCAATAACTAGCATAACCCCTTGGGGCCTCTAAACGGGTCTTGAGGGGTTTTTTGCTGA
