>Addgene plasmid #83291 | csd1_54-312/pET21a(+) | addgene partial sequence | sequence record 164833 | T7term 5'-GCTAGTTATTGCTCAGCGG-3'
CTTCCTTTCGGGCTTTGTTAGCAGCCGGATCTCAGTGGTGGTGGTGGTGGTGCTCGAGTTTTTGTGCCTT
GAGCGATGATAGTCGCTGGTCCTGTTTTTGCATTAGCCGATTTATTATTGTTATCAAAGATTGCCATCTG
ATGCTCCTTTCTTTATTGAAAACTTCTTCAAAATCTTTCATGTTCCATTTGGTGAAACTCATGGGGTTTA
TGGGTTGATCTAAAAAACGCACTTCATAATGCAAATGCGGCCCTGTGCTCATCCCTGTATTACCACTATA
CCCAATCAACTGCCCTTTTTTGACAAATTCGCCCGTTTTTACGACGATTTTATTCAAATGGGCGTAGTAG
GTTTTAAAACCAAAAGGGTGGAAAACTTTAATCAAATTCCCATACCCCCCATTCCACCCCTTGCTCGCTA
ACCCTACTACCCCGCTCGCGCTCGCATACACAGGGGTGTTAATAGCGGTGCTTAAATCAAGCCCGGTATG
GTTGTGCAGCACATGCAAAATAGGGTGGATTCTTTTATTAAAGGCGGCTGAAACGCGCCGATAGGATTCT
AGCGGGTAGTCATTAGGGATAAGGCGCATGATAAAGCTTTTTTGAAGCCCGGTAATCCCAGCGACATCCA
AACGACTGGAAAAATTGCCCTCTTCTTTTTCTTCTTCAGGCCTATTCACTCCCACCACTTCTTCTAAATC
GTTGATGCGTTCCCCTGAAAGCTGCAAATCGTCTAAAAATTCATCCATTTGCAAGGAAAGCTTTTCATTC
GTCTCTTTTTTTTTCTCAAATTCTTTAGTGATTAGAGCATGCTGCTTGTCAATGTTTTTAATCTCCATAT
GTATATCTCCTTCTTAAAGTTAAACAAAATTATTTCTAGAGGGGAATTGTTATCCGCTCACAATTCCCCT
ATAGTGAGTCGTATTAATTTCGCGGGATCGAGATCTCGATCCTCTACGCCGG
